>Addgene plasmid #44095 | pTF268 (pFA6a-TEV-6xGly-3xFlag-KanMX) | depositor full sequence | sequence record 61672 | pTF268 (pFA6a-TEV-6xGly-3xFlag-KanMX) sequence 4290 bps
CATTGGAAAACGTTCTTCGGGGCGAAAACTCTCAAGGATCTTACCGCTGTTGAGATCCAGTTCGATGTAA
CCCACTCGTGCACCCAACTGATCTTCAGCATCTTTTACTTTCACCAGCGTTTCTGGGTGAGCAAAAACAG
GAAGGCAAAATGCCGCAAAAAAGGGAATAAGGGCGACACGGAAATGTTGAATACTCATACTCTTCCTTTT
TCAATATTATTGAAGCATTTATCAGGGTTATTGTCTCATGAGCGGATACATATTTGAATGTATTTAGAAA
AATAAACAAATAGGGGTTCCGCGCACATTTCCCCGAAAAGTGCCACCTGACGTCTAAGAAACCATTATTA
TCATGACATTAACCTATAAAAATAGGCGTATCACGAGGCCCTTTCGTCTCGCGCGTTTCGGTGATGACGG
TGAAAACCTCTGACACATGCAGCTCCCGGAGACGGTCACAGCTTGTCTGTAAGCGGATGCCGGGAGCAGA
CAAGCCCGTCAGGGCGCGTCAGCGGGTGTTGGCGGGTGTCGGGGCTGGCTTAACTATGCGGCATCAGAGC
AGATTGTACTGAGAGTGCACCATATGGACATATTGTCGTTAGAACGCGGCTACAATTAATACATAACCTT
ATGTATCATACACATACGATTTAGGTGACACTATAGAACGCGGCCGCCAGCTGAAGCTTCGTACGCTGCA
GGTCGACGGATCCCCGGGTTAATTAACGAGAATTTATACTTCCAAGGTTCTGGTGGAGGCGGTGGAGGCT
CTAGAGACTACAAGGACCACGACGGTGACTACAAGGACCACGACATTGACTACAAGGATGACGATGACAA
GTGACTCGAGGCGCGCCACTTCTAAATAAGCGAATTTCTTATGATTTATGATTTTTATTATTAAATAAGT
TATAAAAAAAATAAGTGTATACAAATTTTAAAGTGACTCTTAGGTTTTAAAACGAAAATTCTTATTCTTG
AGTAACTCTTTCCTGTAGGTCAGGTTGCTTTCTCAGGTATAGTATGAGGTCGCTCTTATTGACCACACCT
CTACCGGCAGATCCGCTAGGGATAACAGGGTAATATAGATCTGTTTAGCTTGCCTCGTCCCCGCCGGGTC
ACCCGGCCAGCGACATGGAGGCCCAGAATACCCTCCTTGACAGTCTTGACGTGCGCAGCTCAGGGGCATG
ATGTGACTGTCGCCCGTACATTTAGCCCATACATCCCCATGTATAATCATTTGCATCCATACATTTTGAT
GGCCGCACGGCGCGAAGCAAAAATTACGGCTCCTCGCTGCAGACCTGCGAGCAGGGAAACGCTCCCCTCA
CAGACGCGTTGAATTGTCCCCACGCCGCGCCCCTGTAGAGAAATATAAAAGGTTAGGATTTGCCACTGAG
GTTCTTCTTTCATATACTTCCTTTTAAAATCTTGCTAGGATACAGTTCTCACATCACATCCGAACATAAA
CAACCATGGGTAAGGAAAAGACTCACGTTTCGAGGCCGCGATTAAATTCCAACATGGATGCTGATTTATA
TGGGTATAAATGGGCTCGCGATAATGTCGGGCAATCAGGTGCGACAATCTATCGATTGTATGGGAAGCCC
GATGCGCCAGAGTTGTTTCTGAAACATGGCAAAGGTAGCGTTGCCAATGATGTTACAGATGAGATGGTCA
GACTAAACTGGCTGACGGAATTTATGCCTCTTCCGACCATCAAGCATTTTATCCGTACTCCTGATGATGC
ATGGTTACTCACCACTGCGATCCCCGGCAAAACAGCATTCCAGGTATTAGAAGAATATCCTGATTCAGGT
GAAAATATTGTTGATGCGCTGGCAGTGTTCCTGCGCCGGTTGCATTCGATTCCTGTTTGTAATTGTCCTT
TTAACAGCGATCGCGTATTTCGTCTCGCTCAGGCGCAATCACGAATGAATAACGGTTTGGTTGATGCGAG
TGATTTTGATGACGAGCGTAATGGCTGGCCTGTTGAACAAGTCTGGAAAGAAATGCATAAGCTTTTGCCA
TTCTCACCGGATTCAGTCGTCACTCATGGTGATTTCTCACTTGATAACCTTATTTTTGACGAGGGGAAAT
TAATAGGTTGTATTGATGTTGGACGAGTCGGAATCGCAGACCGATACCAGGATCTTGCCATCCTATGGAA
CTGCCTCGGTGAGTTTTCTCCTTCATTACAGAAACGGCTTTTTCAAAAATATGGTATTGATAATCCTGAT
ATGAATAAATTGCAGTTTCATTTGATGCTCGATGAGTTTTTCTAATCAGTACTGACAATAAAAAGATTCT
TGTTTTCAAGAACTTGTCATTTGTATAGTTTTTTTATATTGTAGTTGTTCTATTTTAATCAAATGTTAGC
GTGATTTATATTTTTTTTCGCCTCGACATCATCTGCCCAGATGCGAAGTTAAGTGCGCAGAAAGTAATAT
CATGCGTCAATCGTATGTGAATGCTGGTCGCTATACTGCTGTCGATTCGATACTAACGCCGCCATCCAGT
TTAAACGAGCTCGAATTCATCGATGATATCAGATCCACTAGTGGCCTATGCGGCCGCGGATCTGCCGGTC
TCCCTATAGTGAGTCGTATTAATTTCGATAAGCCAGGTTAACCTGCATTAATGAATCGGCCAACGCGCGG
GGAGAGGCGGTTTGCGTATTGGGCGCTCTTCCGCTTCCTCGCTCACTGACTCGCTGCGCTCGGTCGTTCG
GCTGCGGCGAGCGGTATCAGCTCACTCAAAGGCGGTAATACGGTTATCCACAGAATCAGGGGATAACGCA
GGAAAGAACATGTGAGCAAAAGGCCAGCAAAAGGCCAGGAACCGTAAAAAGGCCGCGTTGCTGGCGTTTT
TCCATAGGCTCCGCCCCCCTGACGAGCATCACAAAAATCGACGCTCAAGTCAGAGGTGGCGAAACCCGAC
AGGACTATAAAGATACCAGGCGTTTCCCCCTGGAAGCTCCCTCGTGCGCTCTCCTGTTCCGACCCTGCCG
CTTACCGGATACCTGTCCGCCTTTCTCCCTTCGGGAAGCGTGGCGCTTTCTCAATGCTCACGCTGTAGGT
ATCTCAGTTCGGTGTAGGTCGTTCGCTCCAAGCTGGGCTGTGTGCACGAACCCCCCGTTCAGCCCGACCG
CTGCGCCTTATCCGGTAACTATCGTCTTGAGTCCAACCCGGTAAGACACGACTTATCGCCACTGGCAGCA
GCCACTGGTAACAGGATTAGCAGAGCGAGGTATGTAGGCGGTGCTACAGAGTTCTTGAAGTGGTGGCCTA
ACTACGGCTACACTAGAAGGACAGTATTTGGTATCTGCGCTCTGCTGAAGCCAGTTACCTTCGGAAAAAG
AGTTGGTAGCTCTTGATCCGGCAAACAAACCACCGCTGGTAGCGGTGGTTTTTTTGTTTGCAAGCAGCAG
ATTACGCGCAGAAAAAAAGGATCTCAAGAAGATCCTTTGATCTTTTCTACGGGGTCTGACGCTCAGTGGA
ACGAAAACTCACGTTAAGGGATTTTGGTCATGAGATTATCAAAAAGGATCTTCACCTAGATCCTTTTAAA
TTAAAAATGAAGTTTTAAATCAATCTAAAGTATATATGAGTAAACTTGGTCTGACAGTTACCAATGCTTA
ATCAGTGAGGCACCTATCTCAGCGATCTGTCTATTTCGTTCATCCATAGTTGCCTGACTCCCCGTCGTGT
AGATAACTACGATACGGGAGGGCTTACCATCTGGCCCCAGTGCTGCAATGATACCGCGAGACCCACGCTC
ACCGGCTCCAGATTTATCAGCAATAAACCAGCCAGCCGGAAGGGCCGAGCGCAGAAGTGGTCCTGCAACT
TTATCCGCCTCCATCCAGTCTATTAATTGTTGCCGGGAAGCTAGAGTAAGTAGTTCGCCAGTTAATAGTT
TGCGCAACGTTGTTGCCATTGCTACAGGCATCGTGGTGTCACGCTCGTCGTTTGGTATGGCTTCATTCAG
CTCCGGTTCCCAACGATCAAGGCGAGTTACATGATCCCCCATGTTGTGCAAAAAAGCGGTTAGCTCCTTC
GGTCCTCCGATCGTTGTCAGAAGTAAGTTGGCCGCAGTGTTATCACTCATGGTTATGGCAGCACTGCATA
ATTCTCTTACTGTCATGCCATCCGTAAGATGCTTTTCTGTGACTGGTGAGTACTCAACCAAGTCATTCTG
AGAATAGTGTATGCGGCGACCGAGTTGCTCTTGCCCGGCGTCAATACGGGATAATACCGCGCCACATAGC
AGAACTTTAAAAGTGCTCAT
Features (pLannotate 1.2.2; 11 found; start..end, strand, type, name):
    199..303     -  promoter       AmpR promoter: bla
    398..433     +  CDS            rop (fragment): Rop protein, which maintains plasmids at low copy number; rop
    535..586     +  misc_feature   bom (fragment): basis of mobility region from pBR322
    649..667     +  promoter       SP6 promoter: promoter for bacteriophage SP6 RNA polymerase
    821..841     +  CDS            FLAG (fragment): FLAG® epitope tag, followed by an enterokinase cleavage site
    870..1057    +  terminator     ADH1 terminator: S. cerevisiae ADH1; transcription terminator for the S. cerevisiae alcohol dehydrogenase 1 (ADH1) gene
   1132..2488    +  gene           kanMX: yeast selectable marker conferring kanamycin resistance (Wach et al., 1994)
   2593..2611    -  promoter       T7 promoter: promoter for bacteriophage T7 RNA polymerase
   2633..2686    -  CDS            lacI (fragment): lac repressor; lacI; The lac repressor binds to the lac operator to inhibit transcription in E. coli. This inhibition can be relieved by adding lactose or isopropyl-β-D-thiogalactopyranoside (IPTG).
   2869..3457    -  rep_origin     ori: high-copy-number ColE1/pMB1/pBR322/pUC origin of replication
   3628..198     -  CDS            AmpR (across the origin): β-lactamase; bla; confers resistance to ampicillin, carbenicillin, and related antibiotics
