[The description below was written by a language model from this plasmid's Addgene catalogue record and pLannotate feature annotations shown in this document.]
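Description:
pTF268 (pFA6a-TEV-6xGly-3xFlag-KanMX) is a template plasmid for PCR-based C-terminal tagging of genes at their chromosomal loci in budding yeast, deposited as an empty backbone. It derives from pFA6a-6xGLY-3xFLAG-kanMX6, in which the original linker/tag segment was replaced by a TEV protease site, a six-glycine linker and a 3xFLAG epitope. The plasmid is not designed to replicate in yeast. It is propagated in E. coli through a ColE1/pUC-type origin with ampicillin selection (AmpR and its bla promoter). The feature table also picks up short rop, bom and lacI fragments, which are backbone remnants rather than functional elements.

The working module lies between the SP6 and T7 promoters, which serve as sequencing primer sites. It consists of the TEV–6xGly–3xFLAG coding segment, the S. cerevisiae ADH1 transcription terminator and the kanMX cassette, which confers G418 resistance in yeast. The automated annotation flags only a FLAG fragment here and does not mark the TEV site or glycine linker, which are known from the catalogue entry. No promoter drives the tag, because expression comes from the endogenous gene once the cassette is fused in frame. Primers carrying about 50 nt of target homology amplify the module as a linear product that integrates by homologous recombination at the 3' end of an ORF.

The tagged protein can then be detected through FLAG or affinity purified and released from the matrix by TEV cleavage. The plasmid belongs to a 36-member series combining TEV or PreScission sites with several tags and three markers. Using two different protease sites allows sequential two-step purification of complexes that carry two different tags. An alternative upstream primer can omit the protease site when only epitope tagging is needed.
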