Addgene plasmid #44095: pTF268 (pFA6a-TEV-6xGly-3xFlag-KanMX)
Purpose: (Empty Backbone)
Depositing lab: Tim Formosa. Depositing organization: University of Utah.
Backbone
  Vector backbone: pFA6a-6xGLY-3xFLAG-kanMX6 (Addgene plasmid # 20754)
  Backbone manufacturer: Mark Hochstrasser lab (Yale Univeristy, New Haven, CT) (PMID: 19243080)
  Backbone size (bp): 4255
  Modifications to backbone: 6xGly/3xFlag replaced with TEV/6xGly/3xFlag
  Vector type: PCR-based yeast C-terminal tagging
  Selectable markers: G418
  Tag / fusion protein: TEV protease site (C terminal on backbone); 6xGly linker (C terminal on backbone); 3xFlag (C terminal on backbone); ADH1 transcription terminator (C terminal on backbone); KanMX casette (C terminal on backbone)
Growth in bacteria
  Bacterial resistance: Ampicillin, 100 μg/mL
  Growth temperature: 37°C
  Growth strain: DH5alpha
  Copy number: Unknown
Gene/Insert
  Cloning method: Ligation Independent Cloning
  Sequencing primers: 5′ Sp6; 3′ T7
Resource information
  A portion of this plasmid was derived from a plasmid made by: Backbone pFA6a-6xGLY-3xFLAG-kanMX6 from Mark Hochstrasser lab (Yale Univeristy, New Haven, CT) via Addgene (Plasmid no. 20754)
Terms and licenses: Academic/Nonprofit Terms; Industry Terms: Not Available to Industry
Depositor comments: The depositing lab has constructed and deposited here 36 plasmids that can be used to generate linear PCR products to fuse to the 3' end of an ORF in the yeast genome and add (TEV or PreScission protease site) - 6X Gly linker - (12X His, 2X Strep, 3X FLAG, Protein A, or V5) - ADH1 transcription terminator - (KanMX, HphMX, or His3MX). Six plasmids (Addgene plasmids 44062, 44068, 44074, 44080, 44086, and 44092) have no epitope/purification tag and so can be used to add an alternate tag by standard cloning into unique XhoI-KpnI-XbaI sites, if desired. The other 30 plasmids are all of the possible combinations of the protease site - tag - marker options listed above. After fusion, the modified protein can then be followed with the epitope or purified using the tag and released from the matrix with the protease site. The constructs were designed with one of two different protease sites to allow a complex with two different tags to be purified in two successive steps, using each protease to release the complex from each purification matrix. The schematic diagram (see attached above) represents the format of the constructs and shows the proper scheme for producing the desired PCR products (see also below). If only epitope tagging is needed, the upstream primer can be adjusted to skip the protease site (see example below). Construction: DS5421 (pFA6a-6xGLY-3XFLAG-HIS3MX6 (Addgene Plasmid #20753), DS5422 (pFA6a-6xGLY-3XFLAG-KanMX) (Addgene Plasmid #20754), or DS5423 (pFA6a-6xGLY-3XFLAG-HphMX) (Addgene Plasmid #20755) (corresponding to each selection marker) was digested with AscI and PacI to release 3XFlag and replace it with TEV or PreScision sites followed by 6xGly and an XhoI-KpnI-XbaI linker. Affinity tags were constructed by PCR or by annealing oligos to fit into the XhoI-XbaI gap. This includes 12xHis, 2xStrep II, 3xFLAG, PrtA (2 repeats as found in pBS1479), and V5. Each tag was inserted into each base vector, making 30 templates with all combinations of protease site, tag, and selectable marker. PCR amplification: These two primers (along with 50 nt of homology to the targets at the 5' ends) will amplify the desired product from any of the constructs (the reading frame for P1 is important – alternating codons bracketed). P1 5’-(homology)...[CGA]CGG[ATC]CCC[GGG]TTA[ATT]AAC-3’ P2 5’-(homology)...GATATCATCGATGAATTCGAGCTCGTTT-3’ If only epitope tagging is needed, the upstream primer can be adjusted to skip the protease site. As an example, for the V5-tag-containing constructs, usage of the following primer (5’-(homology)... GGTGGAGGCTCTAGAGGTAAGCCAATTCCA-3’) in place of P1 will omit the protease cleavage site and add only 3xGly and V5 (GGGSR-V5-Stop).
How to cite: pTF268 (pFA6a-TEV-6xGly-3xFlag-KanMX) was a gift from Tim Formosa (Addgene plasmid # 44095 ; http://n2t.net/addgene:44095 ; RRID:Addgene_44095)
