>Addgene plasmid #44095 | pTF268 (pFA6a-TEV-6xGly-3xFlag-KanMX) | addgene partial sequence | sequence record 62004 | Sp6 5'-ATTTAGGTGACACTATAG-3'
TCGTACGCTGCAGGTCGACGGATCCCCGGGTTAATTAACGAGAATTTATACTTCCAAGGTTCTGGTGGAG
GCGGTGGAGGCTCTAGAGACTACAAGGACCACGACGGTGACTACAAGGACCACGACATTGACTACAAGGA
TGACGATGACAAGTGACTCGAGGCGCGCCACTTCTAAATAAGCGAATTTCTTATGATTTATGATTTTTAT
TATTAAATAAGTTATAAAAAAAATAAGTGTATACAAATTTTAAAGTGACTCTTAGGTTTTAAAACGAAAA
TTCTTATTCTTGAGTAACTCTTTCCTGTAGGTCAGGTTGCTTTCTCAGGTATAGTATGAGGTCGCTCTTA
TTGACCACACCTCTACCGGCAGATCCGCTAGGGATAACAGGGTAATATAGATCTGTTTAGCTTGCCTCGT
CCCCGCCGGGTCACCCGGCCAGCGACATGGAGGCCCAGAATACCCTCCTTGACAGTCTTGACGTGCGCAG
CTCAGGGGCATGATGTGACTGTCGCCCGTACATTTAGCCCATACATCCCCATGTATAATCATTTGCATCC
ATACATTTTGATGGCCGCACGGCGCGAAGCAAAAATTACGGCTCCTCGCTGCAGACCTGCGAGCAGGGAA
ACGCTCCCCTCACAGACGCGTTGAATTGTCCCCACGCCGCGCCCCTGTAGAGAAATATAAAAGGTTAGGA
TTTGCCACTGAGGTTCTTCTTTCATATACTTCCTTTTAAAATCTTGCTAGGATACAGTTCTCACATCACA
TCCGAACATAAACAACCATGGGTAAGGAAAAGACTCACGTTTCGAGGCCGCGATTAAATTCCAACATGGA
TGCTGATTTATATGGGTATAAATGGGCTCGCGATAATGTCGGGCAATCAGGTGCGACAATCTATC
