>Addgene plasmid #44095 | pTF268 (pFA6a-TEV-6xGly-3xFlag-KanMX) | addgene partial sequence | sequence record 62446 | T7 5'-TAATACGACTCACTATAGGG-3'
GCATAGGCCACTAGTGGATCTGATATCATCGATGAATTCGAGCTCGTTTAAACTGGATGGCGGCGTTAGT
ATCGAATCGACAGCAGTATAGCGACCAGCATTCACATACGATTGACGCATGATATTACTTTCTGCGCACT
TAACTTCGCATCTGGGCAGATGATGTCGAGGCGAAAAAAAATATAAATCACGCTAACATTTGATTAAAAT
AGAACAACTACAATATAAAAAAACTATACAAATGACAAGTTCTTGAAAACAAGAATCTTTTTATTGTCAG
TACTGATTAGAAAAACTCATCGAGCATCAAATGAAACTGCAATTTATTCATATCAGGATTATCAATACCA
TATTTTTGAAAAAGCCGTTTCTGTAATGAAGGAGAAAACTCACCGAGGCAGTTCCATAGGATGGCAAGAT
CCTGGTATCGGTCTGCGATTCCGACTCGTCCAACATCAATACAACCTATTAATTTCCCCTCGTCAAAAAT
AAGGTTATCAAGTGAGAAATCACCATGAGTGACGACTGAATCCGGTGAGAATGGCAAAAGCTTATGCATT
TCTTTCCAGACTTGTTCAACAGGCCAGCCATTACGCTCGTCATCAAAATCACTCGCATCAACCAAACCGT
TATTCATTCGTGATTGCGCCTGAGCGAGACGAAATACGCGATCGCTGTTAAAAGGACAATTACAAACAGG
AATCGAATGCAACCGGCGCAGGAACACTGCCAGCGCATCAACAATATTTTCACCTGAATCAGGATATTCT
TCTAATACCTGGAATGCTGTTTTGCCGGGGATCGCAGTGGTGAGTAACCATGCATCATCAGGAGTACGGA
TAAAATGCTTGATGGTCGGAAGAGGCATAAATTCCGTCAGCCAGTT
